>Addgene plasmid #43903 | pFS331-USP44-catDead-HIS | addgene partial sequence | sequence record 61824 | hUSP44-R 5'-ccaatgcaacaggatgactg-3'
TGCATGCTCTTCAATATATCTTCCACAGGCAACATGGGAGCAGCTAAGGCAAGCCCAAATGGACTCGGTC
GTGTTGCAGTCCACACAGTGCCATTTCTGAGGGTTGAGGCTGGAATGGTCTTGAGCAAGCTGCAGCTGCC
CAACATGTTTGCACGTATCCATTGCTAGCATGGGCCGGCCGCCCTGGAAGTACAGGTTCTCGCTGCTGCC
GGGCCGGGGCTTGCCGGCATCGGCGCCGGCATCCACGGTGCCGCTTTGAAAATATAAATTTTCCCGGCCT
GCATGGTGGTGATGATGGTGCTGAGAACCTCTAGCATGGTGATGGTGATGGTGTGATCCTCGAGCCATGG
ATCCTGCAAAAAGAACAAGTAGCTTGTATTCTATAGTGTCACCTAAATCAAGCTTGCTCCGACGTCCCCA
GGCAGAATGGCGGTTCCCTAAACGAGCATTGCTTATATAGACCTCCCATTAGGCACGCCTACCGCCCATT
TACGTCAATGGAACGCCCATTTGCGTCATTGCCCCTCCCCATTGACGTCAATGGGGATGTACTTGGCAGC
CATCGCGGGCCATTTACCGCCATTGACGTCAATGGGAGTACTGCCAATGTACCCTGGCGTACTTCCAATA
GTAATGTACTTGCCAAGTTACTATTAATAGATATTGATGTACTGCCAAGTGGGCCATTTACCGTCATTGA
CGTCAATAGGGGGCGTGAGAACGGATATGAATGGGCAATGAGCCATCCCATTGACGTCAATGGTGGGTGG
TCCTATTGACGTCAATGGGCATTGAGCCAGGCGGGCCATTTACCGTAATTGACGTCAATGGGGGAGGCGC
CATATACGTCAATAGGACCGCCCATATGACGTCAATAGGAAAGACCATATATAGAGACCATTGACGTCAA
TGGGGGA
