>Addgene plasmid #43903 | pFS331-USP44-catDead-HIS | addgene partial sequence | sequence record 62775 | M13_reverse_primer
CCTCACTAAAGGGAACAAAAGCTGGGTACCGGGCCCAATGCATTGGCGCCGCGGCCGCGAATTAAAAAAC
CTCCCACACCTCCCCCTGAACCTGAAACATAAAATGAATGCAATTGTTGTTGTTAACTTGTTTATTGCAG
CTTATAATGGTTACAAATAAAGCAATAGCATCACAAATTTCACAAATAAAGCATTTTTTTCACTGCATTC
TAGTTGTGGTTTGTCCAAACTCATCAATGTATCTTATCATGTCTGGATCTACGTAATACGACTCACTATA
GTTCTAGAGGCGCGCCTCAGCTAAGGATTTCATTAGACGAGGTATCAGCGTCTTCATTGGGATGTTGGCT
CCCCAACAGGAGCTCTGGAGGCAAAAGTTTAGAATGTCCATTCTCAGTAACTCGTTGGGTATAAAACAAG
ATATAAGCTTGAGCCTTGCATACTTCGTCCATAGTGCACATGCTTAGTTTGGAATCATTGCAGTGTACCC
AGAACCCTCCTTCA
