[The description below was written by a language model from this plasmid's Addgene catalogue record.]
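Description:
pFS331-USP44-catDead-HIS is a mammalian expression plasmid built on the p142 backbone (about 4.7 kb without insert) that carries the human USP44 gene in a catalytically inactive form. It is propagated in standard E. coli cloning strains under ampicillin selection. The record lists copy number as unknown and does not name the origin of replication, and it describes no mammalian selection marker. The promoter driving expression in mammalian cells and the polyadenylation signal are likewise not stated, and no feature table is available to fill in these details.

The insert encodes USP44, a ubiquitin-specific protease (deubiquitinating enzyme), bearing a C282A substitution. As the "catDead" name indicates, this change is intended to abolish enzymatic activity. Replacing the active-site cysteine with alanine is the conventional way to inactivate cysteine-protease deubiquitinases while leaving the rest of the protein intact. The open reading frame carries an N-terminal His tag, which allows detection of the protein or its recovery by metal-affinity methods. It was inserted by restriction cloning between FseI and AscI sites, and the record does not say whether these sites survive in the final construct.

The plasmid comes from work on how opposing ubiquitination and deubiquitination activities control anaphase initiation. In that context, it most plausibly serves as the inactive control alongside a wild-type USP44 expression construct, allowing cellular effects of USP44 that require its deubiquitinating activity to be distinguished from those that do not.
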