Addgene plasmid #43903: pFS331-USP44-catDead-HIS
Depositing lab: Stephen Elledge. Depositing organization: Harvard Medical School. Publication: Anaphase initiation is regulated by antagonistic ubiquitination and deubiquitination activities. Stegmeier F, Rape M, Draviam VM, Nalepa G, Sowa ME, Ang XL, McDonald ER 3rd, Li MZ, Hannon GJ, Sorger PK, Kirschner MW, Harper JW, Elledge SJ. Nature. 2007 Apr 19;446(7138):876-81. 10.1038/nature05694 PubMed 17443180.
Backbone
  Vector backbone: p142
  Backbone size w/o insert (bp): 4700
  Vector type: Mammalian Expression
Growth in bacteria
  Bacterial resistance: Ampicillin, 100 μg/mL
  Growth temperature: 37°C
  Growth strain: DH5alpha
  Copy number: Unknown
Gene/Insert
  Gene/Insert name: USP44 (alt name: HGNC:20064)
  Species: H. sapiens (human)
  Mutation: C282A
  Entrez Gene: USP44
  Tag / fusion protein: HIS (N terminal on insert)
  Cloning method: Restriction Enzyme; 5′ cloning site Fse1 (unknown if destroyed); 3′ cloning site Asc1 (unknown if destroyed)
  Sequencing primers: 5′ na
Terms and licenses: Academic/Nonprofit Terms; Industry Terms: Not Available to Industry
How to cite: pFS331-USP44-catDead-HIS was a gift from Stephen Elledge (Addgene plasmid # 43903 ; http://n2t.net/addgene:43903 ; RRID:Addgene_43903)
